>Addgene plasmid #128660 | pLVX-EGFP-IRES-Neo | addgene full sequence | sequence record 321865 | Addgene NGS Result
TGGAAGGGCTAATTCACTCCCAAAGAAGACAAGATATCCTTGATCTGTGGATCTACCACACACAAGGCTA
CTTCCCTGATTAGCAGAACTACACACCAGGGCCAGGGGTCAGATATCCACTGACCTTTGGATGGTGCTAC
AAGCTAGTACCAGTTGAGCCAGATAAGGTAGAAGAGGCCAATAAAGGAGAGAACACCAGCTTGTTACACC
CTGTGAGCCTGCATGGGATGGATGACCCGGAGAGAGAAGTGTTAGAGTGGAGGTTTGACAGCCGCCTAGC
ATTTCATCACGTGGCCCGAGAGCTGCATCCGGAGTACTTCAAGAACTGCTGATATCGAGCTTGCTACAAG
GGACTTTCCGCTGGGGACTTTCCAGGGAGGCGTGGCCTGGGCGGGACTGGGGAGTGGCGAGCCCTCAGAT
CCTGCATATAAGCAGCTGCTTTTTGCCTGTACTGGGTCTCTCTGGTTAGACCAGATCTGAGCCTGGGAGC
TCTCTGGCTAACTAGGGAACCCACTGCTTAAGCCTCAATAAAGCTTGCCTTGAGTGCTTCAAGTAGTGTG
TGCCCGTCTGTTGTGTGACTCTGGTAACTAGAGATCCCTCAGACCCTTTTAGTCAGTGTGGAAAATCTCT
AGCAGTGGCGCCCGAACAGGGACTTGAAAGCGAAAGGGAAACCAGAGGAGCTCTCTCGACGCAGGACTCG
GCTTGCTGAAGCGCGCACGGCAAGAGGCGAGGGGCGGCGACTGGTGAGTACGCCAAAAATTTTGACTAGC
GGAGGCTAGAAGGAGAGAGATGGGTGCGAGAGCGTCAGTATTAAGCGGGGGAGAATTAGATCGCGATGGG
AAAAAATTCGGTTAAGGCCAGGGGGAAAGAAAAAATATAAATTAAAACATATAGTATGGGCAAGCAGGGA
GCTAGAACGATTCGCAGTTAATCCTGGCCTGTTAGAAACATCAGAAGGCTGTAGACAAATACTGGGACAG
CTACAACCATCCCTTCAGACAGGATCAGAAGAACTTAGATCATTATATAATACAGTAGCAACCCTCTATT
GTGTGCATCAAAGGATAGAGATAAAAGACACCAAGGAAGCTTTAGACAAGATAGAGGAAGAGCAAAACAA
AAGTAAGACCACCGCACAGCAAGCGGCCGGCCGCTGATCTTCAGACCTGGAGGAGGAGATATGAGGGACA
ATTGGAGAAGTGAATTATATAAATATAAAGTAGTAAAAATTGAACCATTAGGAGTAGCACCCACCAAGGC
AAAGAGAAGAGTGGTGCAGAGAGAAAAAAGAGCAGTGGGAATAGGAGCTTTGTTCCTTGGGTTCTTGGGA
GCAGCAGGAAGCACTATGGGCGCAGCGTCAATGACGCTGACGGTACAGGCCAGACAATTATTGTCTGGTA
TAGTGCAGCAGCAGAACAATTTGCTGAGGGCTATTGAGGCGCAACAGCATCTGTTGCAACTCACAGTCTG
GGGCATCAAGCAGCTCCAGGCAAGAATCCTGGCTGTGGAAAGATACCTAAAGGATCAACAGCTCCTGGGG
ATTTGGGGTTGCTCTGGAAAACTCATTTGCACCACTGCTGTGCCTTGGAATGCTAGTTGGAGTAATAAAT
CTCTGGAACAGATTTGGAATCACACGACCTGGATGGAGTGGGACAGAGAAATTAACAATTACACAAGCTT
AATACACTCCTTAATTGAAGAATCGCAAAACCAGCAAGAAAAGAATGAACAAGAATTATTGGAATTAGAT
AAATGGGCAAGTTTGTGGAATTGGTTTAACATAACAAATTGGCTGTGGTATATAAAATTATTCATAATGA
TAGTAGGAGGCTTGGTAGGTTTAAGAATAGTTTTTGCTGTACTTTCTATAGTGAATAGAGTTAGGCAGGG
ATATTCACCATTATCGTTTCAGACCCACCTCCCAACCCCGAGGGGACCCGACAGGCCCGAAGGAATAGAA
GAAGAAGGTGGAGAGAGAGACAGAGACAGATCCATTCGATTAGTGAACGGATCTCGACGGTATCGCCTTT
AAAAGAAAAGGGGGGATTGGGGGGTACAGTGCAGGGGAAAGAATAGTAGACATAATAGCAACAGACATAC
AAACTAAAGAATTACAAAAACAAATTACAAAAATTCAAAATTTTCGGGTTTATTACAGGGACAGCAGAGA
TCCAGTTTATCGATAAGCTTGGGAGTTCCGCGTTACATAACTTACGGTAAATGGCCCGCCTGGCTGACCG
CCCAACGACCCCCGCCCATTGACGTCAATAATGACGTATGTTCCCATAGTAACGCCAATAGGGACTTTCC
ATTGACGTCAATGGGTGGAGTATTTACGGTAAACTGCCCACTTGGCAGTACATCAAGTGTATCATATGCC
AAGTACGCCCCCTATTGACGTCAATGACGGTAAATGGCCCGCCTGGCATTATGCCCAGTACATGACCTTA
TGGGACTTTCCTACTTGGCAGTACATCTACGTATTAGTCATCGCTATTACCATGGTGATGCGGTTTTGGC
AGTACATCAATGGGCGTGGATAGCGGTTTGACTCACGGGGATTTCCAAGTCTCCACCCCATTGACGTCAA
TGGGAGTTTGTTTTGGCACCAAAATCAACGGGACTTTCCAAAATGTCGTAACAACTCCGCCCCATTGACG
CAAATGGGCGGTAGGCGTGTACGGTGGGAGGTCTATATAAGCAGAGCTCGTTTAGTGAACCGTCAGATCG
CCTGGAGACGCCATCCACGCTGTTTTGACCTCCATAGAAGACACCGACTCTACTAGAGGATCTATTTCCG
GTGAATTCCTCGAGACTAATCAACAAGTTTGTACAAAAAAGCAGGCTCCGCGGCCGCCCCCTTCACCATG
GTGAGCAAGGGCGAGGAGCTGTTCACCGGGGTGGTGCCCATCCTGGTCGAGCTGGACGGCGACGTAAACG
GCCACAAGTTCAGCGTGTCCGGCGAGGGCGAGGGCGATGCCACCTACGGCAAGCTGACCCTGAAGTTCAT
CTGCACCACCGGCAAGCTGCCCGTGCCCTGGCCCACCCTCGTGACCACCCTGACCTACGGCGTGCAGTGC
TTCAGCCGCTACCCCGACCACATGAAGCAGCACGACTTCTTCAAGTCCGCCATGCCCGAAGGCTACGTCC
AGGAGCGCACCATCTTCTTCAAGGACGACGGCAACTACAAGACCCGCGCCGAGGTGAAGTTCGAGGGCGA
CACCCTGGTGAACCGCATCGAGCTGAAGGGCATCGACTTCAAGGAGGACGGCAACATCCTGGGGCACAAG
CTGGAGTACAACTACAACAGCCACAACGTCTATATCATGGCCGACAAGCAGAAGAACGGCATCAAGGTGA
ACTTCAAGATCCGCCACAACATCGAGGACGGCAGCGTGCAGCTCGCCGACCACTACCAGCAGAACACCCC
CATCGGCGACGGCCCCGTGCTGCTGCCCGACAACCACTACCTGAGCACCCAGTCCGCCCTGAGCAAAGAC
CCCAACGAGAAGCGCGATCACATGGTCCTGCTGGAGTTCGTGACCGCCGCCGGGATCACTCTCGGCATGG
ACGAGCTGTACAAGTAAAAGGGTGGGCGCGCCGACCCAGCTTTCTTGTACAAAGTGGTTGATCTAGTTCT
AGAGCGGCCGCGGATCCCGCCCCTCTCCCTCCCCCCCCCCTAACGTTACTGGCCGAAGCCGCTTGGAATA
AGGCCGGTGTGCGTTTGTCTATATGTTATTTTCCACCATATTGCCGTCTTTTGGCAATGTGAGGGCCCGG
AAACCTGGCCCTGTCTTCTTGACGAGCATTCCTAGGGGTCTTTCCCCTCTCGCCAAAGGAATGCAAGGTC
TGTTGAATGTCGTGAAGGAAGCAGTTCCTCTGGAAGCTTCTTGAAGACAAACAACGTCTGTAGCGACCCT
TTGCAGGCAGCGGAACCCCCCACCTGGCGACAGGTGCCTCTGCGGCCAAAAGCCACGTGTATAAGATACA
CCTGCAAAGGCGGCACAACCCCAGTGCCACGTTGTGAGTTGGATAGTTGTGGAAAGAGTCAAATGGCTCT
CCTCAAGCGTATTCAACAAGGGGCTGAAGGATGCCCAGAAGGTACCCCATTGTATGGGATCTGATCTGGG
GCCTCGGTGCACATGCTTTACATGTGTTTAGTCGAGGTTAAAAAAACGTCTAGGCCCCCCGAACCACGGG
GACGTGGTTTTCCTTTGAAAAACACGATGATAAGCTTGCCACAACCATGGCTGAACAAGATGGATTGCAC
GCAGGTTCTCCGGCCGCTTGGGTGGAGAGGCTATTCGGCTATGACTGGGCACAACAGACAATCGGCTGCT
CTGATGCCGCCGTGTTCCGGCTGTCAGCGCAGGGGCGCCCGGTTCTTTTTGTCAAGACCGACCTGTCCGG
TGCCCTGAATGAACTGCAGGACGAGGCAGCGCGGCTATCGTGGCTGGCCACGACGGGCGTTCCTTGCGCA
GCTGTGCTCGACGTTGTCACTGAAGCGGGAAGGGACTGGCTGCTATTGGGCGAAGTGCCGGGGCAGGATC
TCCTGTCATCTCACCTTGCTCCTGCCGAGAAAGTATCCATCATGGCTGATGCAATGCGGCGGCTGCATAC
GCTTGATCCGGCTACCTGCCCATTCGACCACCAAGCGAAACATCGCATCGAGCGAGCACGTACTCGGATG
GAAGCCGGTCTTGTCGATCAGGATGATCTGGACGAAGAGCATCAGGGGCTCGCGCCAGCCGAACTGTTCG
CCAGGCTCAAGGCGCGCATGCCCGACGGCGAGGATCTCGTCGTGACCCATGGCGATGCCTGCTTGCCGAA
TATCATGGTGGAAAATGGCCGCTTTTCTGGATTCATCGACTGTGGCCGGCTGGGTGTGGCGGACCGCTAT
CAGGACATAGCGTTGGCTACCCGTGATATTGCTGAAGAGCTTGGCGGCGAATGGGCTGACCGCTTCCTCG
TGCTTTACGGTATCGCCGCTCCCGATTCGCAGCGCATCGCCTTCTATCGCCTTCTTGACGAGTTCTTCTG
AACGCGTCTGGAACAATCAACCTCTGGATTACAAAATTTGTGAAAGATTGACTGGTATTCTTAACTATGT
TGCTCCTTTTACGCTATGTGGATACGCTGCTTTAATGCCTTTGTATCATGCTATTGCTTCCCGTATGGCT
TTCATTTTCTCCTCCTTGTATAAATCCTGGTTGCTGTCTCTTTATGAGGAGTTGTGGCCCGTTGTCAGGC
AACGTGGCGTGGTGTGCACTGTGTTTGCTGACGCAACCCCCACTGGTTGGGGCATTGCCACCACCTGTCA
GCTCCTTTCCGGGACTTTCGCTTTCCCCCTCCCTATTGCCACGGCGGAACTCATCGCCGCCTGCCTTGCC
CGCTGCTGGACAGGGGCTCGGCTGTTGGGCACTGACAATTCCGTGGTGTTGTCGGGGAAGCTGACGTCCT
TTCCATGGCTGCTCGCCTGTGTTGCCACCTGGATTCTGCGCGGGACGTCCTTCTGCTACGTCCCTTCGGC
CCTCAATCCAGCGGACCTTCCTTCCCGCGGCCTGCTGCCGGCTCTGCGGCCTCTTCCGCGTCTTCGCCTT
CGCCCTCAGACGAGTCGGATCTCCCTTTGGGCCGCCTCCCCGCCTGGAATTAATTCTGCAGTCGAGACCT
AGAAAAACATGGAGCAATCACAAGTAGCAATACAGCAGCTACCAATGCTGATTGTGCCTGGCTAGAAGCA
CAAGAGGAGGAGGAGGTGGGTTTTCCAGTCACACCTCAGGTACCTTTAAGACCAATGACTTACAAGGCAG
CTGTAGATCTTAGCCACTTTTTAAAAGAAAAGAGGGGACTGGAAGGGCTAATTCACTCCCAACGAAGACA
AGATATCCTTGATCTGTGGATCTACCACACACAAGGCTACTTCCCTGATTAGCAGAACTACACACCAGGG
CCAGGGGTCAGATATCCACTGACCTTTGGATGGTGCTACAAGCTAGTACCAGTTGAGCCAGATAAGGTAG
AAGAGGCCAATAAAGGAGAGAACACCAGCTTGTTACACCCTGTGAGCCTGCATGGGATGGATGACCCGGA
GAGAGAAGTGTTAGAGTGGAGGTTTGACAGCCGCCTAGCATTTCATCACGTGGCCCGAGAGCTGCATCCG
GAGTACTTCAAGAACTGCTGATATCGAGCTTGCTACAAGGGACTTTCCGCTGGGGACTTTCCAGGGAGGC
GTGGCCTGGGCGGGACTGGGGAGTGGCGAGCCCTCAGATCCTGCATATAAGCAGCTGCTTTTTGCCTGTA
CTGGGTCTCTCTGGTTAGACCAGATCTGAGCCTGGGAGCTCTCTGGCTAACTAGGGAACCCACTGCTTAA
GCCTCAATAAAGCTTGCCTTGAGTGCTTCAAGTAGTGTGTGCCCGTCTGTTGTGTGACTCTGGTAACTAG
AGATCCCTCAGACCCTTTTAGTCAGTGTGGAAAATCTCTAGCAGTAGTAGTTCATGTCATCTTATTATTC
AGTATTTATAACTTGCAAAGAAATGAATATCAGAGAGTGAGAGGCCTTGACATTGCTAGCGTTTACCGTC
GACCTCTAGCTAGAGCTTGGCGTAATCATGGTCATAGCTGTTTCCTGTGTGAAATTGTTATCCGCTCACA
ATTCCACACAACATACGAGCCGGAAGCATAAAGTGTAAAGCCTGGGGTGCCTAATGAGTGAGCTAACTCA
CATTAATTGCGTTGCGCTCACTGCCCGCTTTCCAGTCGGGAAACCTGTCGTGCCAGCTGCATTAATGAAT
CGGCCAACGCGCGGGGAGAGGCGGTTTGCGTATTGGGCGCTCTTCCGCTTCCTCGCTCACTGACTCGCTG
CGCTCGGTCGTTCGGCTGCGGCGAGCGGTATCAGCTCACTCAAAGGCGGTAATACGGTTATCCACAGAAT
CAGGGGATAACGCAGGAAAGAACATGTGAGCAAAAGGCCAGCAAAAGGCCAGGAACCGTAAAAAGGCCGC
GTTGCTGGCGTTTTTCCATAGGCTCCGCCCCCCTGACGAGCATCACAAAAATCGACGCTCAAGTCAGAGG
TGGCGAAACCCGACAGGACTATAAAGATACCAGGCGTTTCCCCCTGGAAGCTCCCTCGTGCGCTCTCCTG
TTCCGACCCTGCCGCTTACCGGATACCTGTCCGCCTTTCTCCCTTCGGGAAGCGTGGCGCTTTCTCATAG
CTCACGCTGTAGGTATCTCAGTTCGGTGTAGGTCGTTCGCTCCAAGCTGGGCTGTGTGCACGAACCCCCC
GTTCAGCCCGACCGCTGCGCCTTATCCGGTAACTATCGTCTTGAGTCCAACCCGGTAAGACACGACTTAT
CGCCACTGGCAGCAGCCACTGGTAACAGGATTAGCAGAGCGAGGTATGTAGGCGGTGCTACAGAGTTCTT
GAAGTGGTGGCCTAACTACGGCTACACTAGAAGAACAGTATTTGGTATCTGCGCTCTGCTGAAGCCAGTT
ACCTTCGGAAAAAGAGTTGGTAGCTCTTGATCCGGCAAACAAACCACCGCTGGTAGCGGTGGTTTTTTTG
TTTGCAAGCAGCAGATTACGCGCAGAAAAAAAGGATCTCAAGAAGATCCTTTGATCTTTTCTACGGGGTC
TGACGCTCAGTGGAACGAAAACTCACGTTAAGGGATTTTGGTCATGAGATTATCAAAAAGGATCTTCACC
TAGATCCTTTTAAATTAAAAATGAAGTTTTAAATCAATCTAAAGTATATATGAGTAAACTTGGTCTGACA
GTTACCAATGCTTAATCAGTGAGGCACCTATCTCAGCGATCTGTCTATTTCGTTCATCCATAGTTGCCTG
ACTCCCCGTCGTGTAGATAACTACGATACGGGAGGGCTTACCATCTGGCCCCAGTGCTGCAATGATACCG
CGAGACCCACGCTCACCGGCTCCAGATTTATCAGCAATAAACCAGCCAGCCGGAAGGGCCGAGCGCAGAA
GTGGTCCTGCAACTTTATCCGCCTCCATCCAGTCTATTAATTGTTGCCGGGAAGCTAGAGTAAGTAGTTC
GCCAGTTAATAGTTTGCGCAACGTTGTTGCCATTGCTACAGGCATCGTGGTGTCACGCTCGTCGTTTGGT
ATGGCTTCATTCAGCTCCGGTTCCCAACGATCAAGGCGAGTTACATGATCCCCCATGTTGTGCAAAAAAG
CGGTTAGCTCCTTCGGTCCTCCGATCGTTGTCAGAAGTAAGTTGGCCGCAGTGTTATCACTCATGGTTAT
GGCAGCACTGCATAATTCTCTTACTGTCATGCCATCCGTAAGATGCTTTTCTGTGACTGGTGAGTACTCA
ACCAAGTCATTCTGAGAATAGTGTATGCGGCGACCGAGTTGCTCTTGCCCGGCGTCAATACGGGATAATA
CCGCGCCACATAGCAGAACTTTAAAAGTGCTCATCATTGGAAAACGTTCTTCGGGGCGAAAACTCTCAAG
GATCTTACCGCTGTTGAGATCCAGTTCGATGTAACCCACTCGTGCACCCAACTGATCTTCAGCATCTTTT
ACTTTCACCAGCGTTTCTGGGTGAGCAAAAACAGGAAGGCAAAATGCCGCAAAAAAGGGAATAAGGGCGA
CACGGAAATGTTGAATACTCATACTCTTCCTTTTTCAATATTATTGAAGCATTTATCAGGGTTATTGTCT
CATGAGCGGATACATATTTGAATGTATTTAGAAAAATAAACAAATAGGGGTTCCGCGCACATTTCCCCGA
AAAGTGCCACCTGACGTCGACGGATCGGGAGATCAACTTGTTTATTGCAGCTTATAATGGTTACAAATAA
AGCAATAGCATCACAAATTTCACAAATAAAGCATTTTTTTCACTGCATTCTAGTTGTGGTTTGTCCAAAC
TCATCAATGTATCTTATCATGTCTGGATCAACTGGATAACTCAAGCTAACCAAAATCATCCCAAACTTCC
CACCCCATACCCTATTACCACTGCCAATTACCTGTGGTTTCATTTACTCTAAACCTGTGATTCCTCTGAA
TTATTTTCATTTTAAAGAAATTGTATTTGTTAAATATGTACTACAAACTTAGTAGT
Features (pLannotate 1.2.2; 26 found; start..end, strand, type, name):
    377..634     +  LTR            5' LTR (truncated): truncated 5' long terminal repeat (LTR) from HIV-1
    681..806     +  misc_feature   HIV-1 Ψ: packaging signal of human immunodeficiency virus type 1
    790..1128    +  CDS            HIV-1 gag (fragment): gag protein from human immunodeficiency virus 1; gag
   1303..1536    +  misc_feature   RRE: The Rev response element (RRE) of HIV-1 allows for Rev-dependent mRNA export from the nucleus to the cytoplasm.
   1913..2013    +  CDS            Rev (fragment): human immunodeficiency virus 1 (HIV-1) Rev protein; rev; enhances nuclear export of unspliced and incompletely spliced viral mRNAs
   2028..2143    +  misc_feature   cPPT/CTS: central polypurine tract and central termination sequence of HIV-1 (lacking the first T)
   2201..2504    +  enhancer       CMV enhancer: human cytomegalovirus immediate early enhancer
   2505..2708    +  promoter       CMV promoter: human cytomegalovirus (CMV) immediate early promoter
   2823..2847    +  protein_bind   attB1: mutant version of attB; recombination site for the Gateway® BP reaction BP Clonase™
   2868..3587    +  CDS            EGFP: the original enhanced GFP (Yang et al., 1996) mammalian codon-optimized
   3604..3628    -  protein_bind   attB2: mutant version of attB; recombination site for the Gateway® BP reaction BP Clonase™
   3633..3651    -  misc_feature   MCS (fragment): pBluescript multiple cloning site
   3771..4233    +  misc_feature   IRES: internal ribosome entry site (IRES) of the encephalomyocarditis virus (EMCV)
   4252..5041    +  CDS            NeoR/KanR (fragment): aminoglycoside phosphotransferase from Tn5; aph(3')-II (or nptII); confers resistance to neomycin, kanamycin, and G418 (Geneticin®)
   5055..5643    +  misc_feature   WPRE: woodchuck hepatitis virus posttranscriptional regulatory element
   5660..6178    +  CDS            nef (fragment): NEF_HV1BR - Experimental evidence at protein level: Swiss-Prot protein existence level 1. Extracellular Nef protein targets CD4(+) T-lymphocytes for apoptosis by interacting with CXCR4 surface receptors (PubMed:14990729). From Human immunodeficiency virus type 1 group M subtype B (isolate BRU/LAI) (HIV-1).
   6226..6483    +  LTR            5' LTR (truncated): truncated 5' long terminal repeat (LTR) from HIV-1
   6635..6651    -  protein_bind   lac operator: The lac repressor binds to the lac operator to inhibit transcription in E. coli. This inhibition can be relieved by adding lactose or isopropyl-β-D-thiogalactopyranoside (IPTG). lac repressor encoded by lacI
   6659..6689    -  promoter       lac promoter: promoter for the E. coli lac operon
   6704..6725    -  protein_bind   CAP binding site: CAP binding activates transcription in the presence of cAMP. E. coli catabolite activator protein
   6738..6830    -  CDS            lacI (fragment): lac repressor; lacI; The lac repressor binds to the lac operator to inhibit transcription in E. coli. This inhibition can be relieved by adding lactose or isopropyl-β-D-thiogalactopyranoside (IPTG).
   7013..7601    -  rep_origin     ori: high-copy-number ColE1/pMB1/pBR322/pUC origin of replication
   7772..8632    -  CDS            AmpR: β-lactamase; bla; confers resistance to ampicillin, carbenicillin, and related antibiotics
   8633..8737    -  promoter       AmpR promoter: bla
   8785..8919    +  polyA_signal   SV40 poly(A) signal: SV40 polyadenylation signal
   9086..329     +  CDS            nef (fragment) (across the origin): NEF_HV1BR - Experimental evidence at protein level: Swiss-Prot protein existence level 1. Extracellular Nef protein targets CD4(+) T-lymphocytes for apoptosis by interacting with CXCR4 surface receptors (PubMed:14990729). From Human immunodeficiency virus type 1 group M subtype B (isolate BRU/LAI) (HIV-1).
