[The description below was written by a language model from this plasmid's Addgene catalogue record and pLannotate feature annotations shown in this document.]
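Description:
pLVX-EGFP-IRES-Neo is an HIV-1-based lentiviral expression plasmid of about 9.1 kb for producing EGFP in mammalian cells with G418 selection. It was made by Gateway recombination of a 720 bp wild-type EGFP coding sequence into the pLVX-GWB-IRES-neo destination backbone, which leaves attB1 and attB2 sites flanking the insert. In bacteria it is maintained through a high-copy ColE1/pUC-type origin and an ampicillin resistance gene (β-lactamase with its own promoter). The recorded growth strain is a recombination-reducing E. coli strain, as is common for plasmids carrying repeated LTRs.

The transfer cassette lies between two HIV-1 LTR-derived repeats, both annotated by the software as truncated LTRs with adjacent nef-derived sequence. The record does not state whether the 3′ LTR is self-inactivating. Downstream of the 5′ LTR are the Ψ packaging signal with a gag fragment, the Rev response element for Rev-dependent nuclear export of the genomic RNA, and the cPPT/CTS, which aids nuclear import of the reverse-transcribed genome. The internal CMV enhancer/promoter drives a single bicistronic transcript. EGFP is translated cap-dependently, and an EMCV IRES directs translation of the Tn5 aminoglycoside phosphotransferase (NeoR), so that G418-resistant cells should also express the reporter. A WPRE follows to enhance transcript stability and expression. An SV40 poly(A) signal and remnants of the lac promoter region sit in the plasmid backbone outside the viral cassette.

The construct carries no tag or fusion partner. It can be transfected directly or packaged into lentiviral particles with helper plasmids to create stable fluorescent cell lines. A plausible use, not stated in the record, is as an EGFP-only control for gene-of-interest constructs built in the same backbone.
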