Addgene plasmid #128660: pLVX-EGFP-IRES-Neo
Purpose: mammalian expression of EGFP with neomycin selection
Depositing lab: Robert Sobol. Depositing organization: University of Pittsburgh (University, School of Medicine, and Cancer Institute). Publication: HSP90 regulates DNA repair via the interaction between XRCC1 and DNA polymerase beta. Fang Q, Inanc B, Schamus S, Wang XH, Wei L, Brown AR, Svilar D, Sugrue KF, Goellner EM, Zeng X, Yates NA, Lan L, Vens C, Sobol RW. Nat Commun. 2014 Nov 26;5:5513. doi: 10.1038/ncomms6513. PubMed 25423885.
Backbone
  Vector backbone: pLVX-GWB-IRES-neo
  Backbone size w/o insert (bp): 8316
  Total vector size (bp): 9087
  Vector type: Mammalian Expression, Lentiviral
  Selectable markers: Neomycin (select with G418)
Growth in bacteria
  Bacterial resistance: Ampicillin, 100 μg/mL
  Growth temperature: 37°C
  Growth strain: NEB Stable
  Copy number: Unknown
Gene/Insert
  Gene/Insert name: EGFP (alt name: N/A)
  Insert size (bp): 720
  Mutation: Wild type
  GenBank ID: NC_025025.1
  Promoter: CMV
  Tag / fusion protein: N/A
  Cloning method: Gateway Cloning
  Sequencing primers: 5′ M13 forward for pENTR vector; 3′ M13 reverse for pENTR vector
Terms and licenses: Academic/Nonprofit Terms; Industry Terms: Not Available to Industry
How to cite: pLVX-EGFP-IRES-Neo was a gift from Robert Sobol (Addgene plasmid # 128660 ; http://n2t.net/addgene:128660 ; RRID:Addgene_128660)
